>Addgene plasmid #153132 | Flag-FOXK1 | addgene full sequence | sequence record 299511 | Addgene NGS Result
CGCCATTCTGCCTGGGGACGTCGGAGCAAGCTTGATTTAGGTGACACTATAGAATACAAGCTACTTGTTC
TTTTTGCAGGATCAGCCACCATGGATTACAAGGACGACGACGATAAGGGATCCCATCGATTCGCTGAAGT
CGGCGAGGACAGCGGCGCAAGAGCCCTGCTTGCGCTACGCTCGGCTCCATGCAGCCCAGTTCTGTGTGCA
GCAGCAGCTGCAGCTGCCTTTCCTGCTGCTGCACCACCTCCAGCACCCGCTCAGCCACAACCTCCTCCAG
GTCCTCCACCACCACCACCACCTCCTCTACCTCCAGGAGCTATTGCTGGCGCGGGCTCATCTGGTGGTTC
CTCTGGGGTATCCGGTGACTCAGCAGTCGCAGGAGCGGCGCCTGCATTAGTGGCAGCTGCAGCCGCATCG
GTAAGGCAGAGTCCTGGTCCAGCACTGGCGCGACTAGAGGGACGCGAGTTCGAGTTCCTCATGCGCCAGC
CTAGCGTCACCATCGGCCGCAACTCGTCGCAGGGTTCGGTGGACTTGAGCATGGGCCTGTCCAGCTTCAT
CTCGCGGCGCCACTTGCAGCTCAGCTTCCAGGAGCCACACTTCTACCTGCGCTGCCTCGGTAAGAACGGC
GTTTTCGTGGACGGTGCTTTCCAGAGACGCGGCGCGCCCGCCCTGCAGCTGCCCAAGCAGTGTACCTTCC
GGTTTCCCAGCACGGCCATCAAGATCCAGTTCACGTCGCTCTATCACAAAGAAGAGGCCCCAGCCTCCCC
GCTGCGGCCACTGTACCCCCAGATCTCCCCTCTGAAGATCCACATCCCGGAGCCGGACCTTCGGAGTATG
GTTAGCCCTGTCCCTTCCCCGACGGGCACCATAAGTGTCCCAAACTCCTGCCCAGCCAGTCCACGCGGTG
CAGGCTCCTCCAGTTACCGCTTTGTGCAGAACGTGACCTCGGACCTGCAGCTGGCAGCAGAGTTTGCAGC
AAAGGCCGCGTCGGAGCAGCAGGCAGACACGTCTGGAGGAGACAGCCCCAAGGATGAGTCAAAGCCGCCG
TTCTCCTACGCGCAGCTGATCGTGCAGGCCATCTCCTCCGCCCAGGACCGGCAGCTGACCCTGAGCGGGA
TCTACGCCCACATCACCAAGCATTACCCCTACTACCGGACGGCCGACAAAGGCTGGCAGAATTCTATCCG
GCACAACCTCTCTTTGAACCGTTACTTTATCAAAGTCCCACGTTCCCAGGAGGAGCCTGGGAAGGGGTCC
TTTTGGCGAATAGACCCTGCCTCTGAAGCCAAGCTCGTGGAACAGGCATTCCGGAAACGGAGGCAGAGGG
GTGTCTCCTGCTTCCGCACCCCCTTCGGGCCTTTGTCTTCAAGGAGCGCTCCAGCTTCACCCACACACCC
CGGACTGATGTCCCCTCGATCCGGCGGTCTGCAGACCCCAGAGTGTCTGTCTCGGGAGGGATCCCCCATT
CCACACGACCCTGAGTTTGGGTCCAAGTTAGCTTCTGTCCCAGAGTACCGGTATTCCCAAAGCGCACCTG
GCTCTCCCGTCAGTGCCCAGCCAGTGATCATGGCCGTGCCTCCCCGACCGTCCAGTCTCGTGGCTAAGCC
CGTAGCCTACATGCCTGCATCCATCGTAACCTCACAGCAGCCCGCTGGCCACGCCATCCACGTAGTGCAG
CAGGCCCCCACCGTCACCATGGTCAGGGTAGTCACCACATCTGCCAACTCGGCCAACGGATACATCCTCA
CTAGCCAGGGTGCGGCGGGAGGATCCCATGATGCGGCGGGCGCAGCAGTTTTGGATTTGGGCAGCGAGGC
CAGAGGCCTGGAGGAGAAACCCACCATTGCGTTTGCCACAATCCCTGCGGCTGGTGGAGTCATCCAGACG
GTGGCCAGCCAGATGGCACCCGGGGTACCCGGACATACGGTCACTATCCTGCAGCCCGCTACACCCGTGA
CTCTCGGGCAACACCATCTTCCAGTCCGGGCCGTGACCCAGAACGGAAAGCATGCGGTTCCCACGAACAG
TTTAGCCGGCAACGCTTACGCCCTCACCAGCCCTTTGCAGCTCCTTGCGACCCAAGCGAGTTCATCCGCG
CCGGTTGTGGTCACTCGGGTATGCGAAGTGGGGCCCAAGGAACCAGCAGCAGCTGTCGCTGCAACGGCCA
CCACTACCCCAGCCACTGCTACCACAGCCTCTGCATCCGCCTCTTCCACTGGAGAGCCCGAGGTCAAAAG
GTCACGGGTAGAGGAGCCCAGTGGGGCTGTAACAACACCGGCTGGAGTAATCGCAGCTGCCGGACCCCAG
GGGCCAGGAACCGGTGAGTAGCTCGAGCCTCTAGAACTATAGTGAGTCGTATTACGTAGATCCAGACATG
ATAAGATACATTGATGAGTTTGGACAAACCACAACTAGAATGCAGTGAAAAAAATGCTTTATTTGTGAAA
TTTGTGATGCTATTGCTTTATTTGTAACCATTATAAGCTGCAATAAACAAGTTAACAACAACAATTGCAT
TCATTTTATGTTTCAGGTTCAGGGGGAGGTGTGGGAGGTTTTTTAATTCGCGGCCGCGGCGCCAATGCAT
TGGGCCCGGTACCCAGCTTTTGTTCCCTTTAGTGAGGGTTAATTGCGCGCTTGGCGTAATCATGGTCATA
GCTGTTTCCTGTGTGAAATTGTTATCCGCTCACAATTCCACACAACATACGAGCCGGGAGCATAAAGTGT
AAAGCCTGGGGTGCCTAATGAGTGAGCTAACTCACATTAATTGCGTTGCGCTCACTGCCCGCTTTCCAGT
CGGGAAACCTGTCGTGCCAGCTGCATTAATGAATCGGCCAACGCGCGGGGAGAGGCGGTTTGCGTATTGG
GCGCTCTTCCGCTTCCTCGCTCACTGACTCGCTGCGCTCGGTCGTTCGGCTGCGGCGAGCGGTATCAGCT
CACTCAAAGGCGGTAATACGGTTATCCACAGAATCAGGGGATAACGCAGGAAAGAACATGTGAGCAAAAG
GCCAGCAAAAGGCCAGGAACCGTAAAAAGGCCGCGTTGCTGGCGTTTTTCCATAGGCTCCGCCCCCCTGA
CGAGCATCACAAAAATCGACGCTCAAGTCAGAGGTGGCGAAACCCGACAGGACTATAAAGATACCAGGCG
TTTCCCCCTGGAAGCTCCCTCGTGCGCTCTCCTGTTCCGACCCTGCCGCTTACCGGATACCTGTCCGCCT
TTCTCCCTTCGGGAAGCGTGGCGCTTTCTCATAGCTCACGCTGTAGGTATCTCAGTTCGGTGTAGGTCGT
TCGCTCCAAGCTGGGCTGTGTGCACGAACCCCCCGTTCAGCCCGACCGCTGCGCCTTATCCGGTAACTAT
CGTCTTGAGTCCAACCCGGTAAGACACGACTTATCGCCACTGGCAGCAGCCACTGGTAACAGGATTAGCA
GAGCGAGGTATGTAGGCGGTGCTACAGAGTTCTTGAAGTGGTGGCCTAACTACGGCTACACTAGAAGAAC
AGTATTTGGTATCTGCGCTCTGCTGAAGCCAGTTACCTTCGGAAAAAGAGTTGGTAGCTCTTGATCCGGC
AAACAAACCACCGCTGGTAGCGGTGGTTTTTTTGTTTGCAAGCAGCAGATTACGCGCAGAAAAAAAGGAT
CTCAAGAAGATCCTTTGATCTTTTCTACGGGGTCTGACGCTCAGTGGAACGAAAACTCACGTTAAGGGAT
TTTGGTCATGAGATTATCAAAAAGGATCTTCACCTAGATCCTTTTAAATTAAAAATGAAGTTTTAAATCA
ATCTAAAGTATATATGAGTAAACTTGGTCTGACAGTTACCAATGCTTAATCAGTGAGGCACCTATCTCAG
CGATCTGTCTATTTCGTTCATCCATAGTTGCCTGACTCCCCGTCGTGTAGATAACTACGATACGGGAGGG
CTTACCATCTGGCCCCAGTGCTGCAATGATACCGCGAGACCCACGCTCACCGGCTCCAGATTTATCAGCA
ATAAACCAGCCAGCCGGAAGGGCCGAGCGCAGAAGTGGTCCTGCAACTTTATCCGCCTCCATCCAGTCTA
TTAATTGTTGCCGGGAAGCTAGAGTAAGTAGTTCGCCAGTTAATAGTTTGCGCAACGTTGTTGCCATTGC
TACAGGCATCGTGGTGTCACGCTCGTCGTTTGGTATGGCTTCATTCAGCTCCGGTTCCCAACGATCAAGG
CGAGTTACATGATCCCCCATGTTGTGCAAAAAAGCGGTTAGCTCCTTCGGTCCTCCGATCGTTGTCAGAA
GTAAGTTGGCCGCAGTGTTATCACTCATGGTTATGGCAGCACTGCATAATTCTCTTACTGTCATGCCATC
CGTAAGATGCTTTTCTGTGACTGGTGAGTACTCAACCAAGTCATTCTGAGAATAGTGTATGCGGCGACCG
AGTTGCTCTTGCCCGGCGTCAATACGGGATAATACCGCGCCACATAGCAGAACTTTAAAAGTGCTCATCA
TTGGAAAACGTTCTTCGGGGCGAAAACTCTCAAGGATCTTACCGCTGTTGAGATCCAGTTCGATGTAACC
CACTCGTGCACCCAACTGATCTTCAGCATCTTTTACTTTCACCAGCGTTTCTGGGTGAGCAAAAACAGGA
AGGCAAAATGCCGCAAAAAAGGGAATAAGGGCGACACGGAAATGTTGAATACTCATACTCTTCCTTTTTC
AATATTATTGAAGCATTTATCAGGGTTATTGTCTCATGAGCGGATACATATTTGAATGTATTTAGAAAAA
TAAACAAATAGGGGTTCCGCGCACATTTCCCCGAAAAGTGCCACCTAAATTGTAAGCGTTAATATTTTGT
TAAAATTCGCGTTAAATTTTTGTTAAATCAGCTCATTTTTTAACCAATAGGCCGAAATCGGCAAAATCCC
TTATAAATCAAAAGAATAGACCGAGATAGGGT
[37 nt withheld, positions 4933-4969]
AAAGAACGTGGACTCCAACGTCAAAGG
[49 nt withheld, positions 4997-5045]
T
[91 nt withheld, positions 5047-5137]
G
[124 nt withheld, positions 5139-5262]
CCCATTCGCCATTCAGGCTGCGCAACTGTTGGGAAGGGCGATCGGTGCGGGCCTCTTCGCTATTACGCCA
GTCGACCGCCAATTCAATATGGCGTATATGGACTCATGCCAATTCAATATGGTGGATCTGGACCTGTGCC
AATTCAATATGGCGTATATGGACTCGTGCCAATTCAATATGGTGGATCTGGACCCCAGCCAATTCAATAT
GGCGGACTTGGCACCATGCCAATTCAATATGGCGGACCTGGCACTGTGCCAACTGGGGAGGGGTCTACTT
GGCACGGTGCCAAGTTTGAGGAGGGGTCTTGGCCCTGTGCCAAGTCCGCCATATTGAATTGGCATGGTGC
CAATAATGGCGGCCATATTGGCTATATGCCAGGATCAATATATAGGCAATATCCAATATGGCCCTATGCC
AATATGGCTATTGGCCAGGTTCAATACTATGTATTGGCCCTATGCCATATAGTATTCCATATATGGGTTT
TCCTATTGACGTAGATAGCCCCTCCCAATGGGCGGTCCCATATACCATATATGGGGCTTCCTAATACCGC
CCATAGCCACTCCCCCATTGACGTCAATGGTCTCTATATATGGTCTTTCCTATTGACGTCATATGGGCGG
TCCTATTGACGTATATGGCGCCTCCCCCATTGACGTCAATTACGGTAAATGGCCCGCCTGGCTCAATGCC
CATTGACGTCAATAGGACCACCCACCATTGACGTCAATGGGATGGCTCATTGCCCATTCATATCCGTTCT
CACGCCCCCTATTGACGTCAATGACGGTAAATGGCCCACTTGGCAGTACATCAATATCTATTAATAGTAA
CTTGGCAAGTACATTACTATTGGAAGTACGCCAGGGTACATTGGCAGTACTCCCATTGACGTCAATGGCG
GTAAATGGCCCGCGATGGCTGCCAAGTACATCCCCATTGACGTCAATGGGGAGGGGCAATGACGCAAATG
GGCGTTCCATTGACGTAAATGGGCGGTAGGCGTGCCTAATGGGAGGTCTATATAAGCAATGCTCGTTTAG
GGAAC
Features (pLannotate 1.2.2; 16 found; start..end, strand, type, name):
     35..53      +  promoter       SP6 promoter: promoter for bacteriophage SP6 RNA polymerase
     94..110     +  CDS            FLAG (fragment): FLAG® epitope tag, followed by an enterokinase cleavage site
    133..2328    +  CDS            FOXK1: FOXK1_HUMAN - Also known as MNF From Homo sapiens (Human).
   2347..2364    -  promoter       T7 promoter (fragment): promoter for bacteriophage T7 RNA polymerase
   2369..2503    -  polyA_signal   SV40 poly(A) signal: SV40 polyadenylation signal
   2616..2634    -  promoter       T3 promoter: promoter for bacteriophage T3 RNA polymerase
   2679..2695    -  protein_bind   lac operator: The lac repressor binds to the lac operator to inhibit transcription in E. coli. This inhibition can be relieved by adding lactose or isopropyl-β-D-thiogalactopyranoside (IPTG). lac repressor encoded by lacI
   2703..2733    -  promoter       lac promoter: promoter for the E. coli lac operon
   2748..2769    -  protein_bind   CAP binding site: CAP binding activates transcription in the presence of cAMP. E. coli catabolite activator protein
   2782..2874    -  CDS            lacI (fragment): lac repressor; lacI; The lac repressor binds to the lac operator to inhibit transcription in E. coli. This inhibition can be relieved by adding lactose or isopropyl-β-D-thiogalactopyranoside (IPTG).
   3057..3645    -  rep_origin     ori: high-copy-number ColE1/pMB1/pBR322/pUC origin of replication
   3816..4676    -  CDS            AmpR: β-lactamase; bla; confers resistance to ampicillin, carbenicillin, and related antibiotics
   4677..4781    -  promoter       AmpR promoter: bla
   4834..5262    -  rep_origin     f1 ori (sequence partly withheld): f1 bacteriophage origin of replication; arrow indicates direction of (+) strand synthesis
   5267..5333    -  CDS            lacZα (fragment): LacZα fragment of β-galactosidase; lacZ fragment
   5340..6317    +  promoter       CMV IE94 promoter: enhancer/promoter region of simian cytomegalovirus major immediate early transcription unit IE94
