[The description below was written by a language model from this plasmid's Addgene catalogue record and pLannotate feature annotations shown in this document.]
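Description:
Flag-FOXK1 is a mammalian expression plasmid built on the pCS2+ N-flag backbone and carrying the human FOXK1 coding sequence, a forkhead box (FOX) family transcription factor. The insert of about 2.2 kb was placed between the ClaI and XhoI sites, both of which remain intact, giving a sequenced construct of roughly 6.3 kb. In E. coli the plasmid is maintained at high copy through a ColE1/pUC-type origin and selected with ampicillin via the β-lactamase gene and its own promoter. An f1 origin is also present, along with residual lac promoter/operator, lacI and lacZα fragments inherited from the parental cloning vector. These fragments play no role in expression of the insert.

Expression in mammalian cells is driven by the simian cytomegalovirus IE94 enhancer/promoter, a strong constitutive element. Because the plasmid is circular, this promoter, annotated at the end of the sequence record, lies directly upstream of the SP6 promoter and the open reading frame. The backbone supplies an N-terminal FLAG epitope just ahead of FOXK1, allowing detection or immunoprecipitation of the protein with anti-FLAG antibodies, and an SV40 polyadenylation signal follows the insert. The SP6 promoter between the CMV element and the coding sequence could in principle support in vitro synthesis of sense RNA, while T7 and T3 promoters downstream face the opposite direction. No mammalian selection marker is annotated, so the plasmid seems best suited to transient transfection. The record indicates it belongs to a uniform library of FOX transcription factor expression constructs, intended for comparative study of FOX protein function.
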