Addgene plasmid #153132: Flag-FOXK1
Purpose: Expression of Flag tagged human FOXK1 in mammalian cells
Depositing lab: Stefan Koch. Depositing organization: Linkopings Universitet. Publication: A uniform expression library for the exploration of FOX transcription factor biology. Moparthi L, Koch S. Differentiation. 2020 Sep - Oct;115:30-36. doi: 10.1016/j.diff.2020.08.002. Epub 2020 Aug 20. PubMed 32858261.
Backbone
  Vector backbone: pCS2+ N-flag
  Backbone size w/o insert (bp): 4131
  Vector type: Mammalian Expression
Growth in bacteria
  Bacterial resistance: Ampicillin, 100 μg/mL
  Growth temperature: 37°C
  Growth strain: DH5alpha
  Copy number: High Copy
Gene/Insert
  Gene/Insert name: human FOXK1
  Species: H. sapiens (human)
  Insert size (bp): 2201
  Entrez Gene: FOXK1 (a.k.a. FOXK1L)
  Promoter: CMV IE94
  Tag / fusion protein: Flag (N terminal on backbone)
  Cloning method: Restriction Enzyme; 5′ cloning site ClaI (not destroyed); 3′ cloning site XhoI (not destroyed)
  Sequencing primers: 5′ SP6; 3′ EBV-rev
Terms and licenses: Academic/Nonprofit Terms; Industry Terms: Not Available to Industry
How to cite: Flag-FOXK1 was a gift from Stefan Koch (Addgene plasmid # 153132 ; http://n2t.net/addgene:153132 ; RRID:Addgene_153132)
