>Addgene plasmid #153132 | Flag-FOXK1 | depositor partial sequence | sequence record 296324 | hFOXK1 gene sequence
ATGTCGCTGAAGTCGGCGAGGACAGCGGCGCAAGAGCCCTGCTTGCGCTACGCTCGGCTCCATGCAGCCC
AGTTCTGTGTGCAGCAGCAGCTGCAGCTGCCTTTCCTGCTGCTGCACCACCTCCAGCACCCGCTCAGCCA
CAACCTCCTCCAGGTCCTCCACCACCACCACCACCTCCTCTACCTCCAGGAGCTATTGCTGGCGCGGGCT
CATCTGGTGGTTCCTCTGGGGTATCCGGTGACTCAGCAGTCGCAGGAGCGGCGCCTGCATTAGTGGCAGC
TGCAGCCGCATCGGTAAGGCAGAGTCCTGGTCCAGCACTGGCGCGACTAGAGGGACGCGAGTTCGAGTTC
CTCATGCGCCAGCCTAGCGTCACCATCGGCCGCAACTCGTCGCAGGGTTCGGTGGACTTGAGCATGGGCC
TGTCCAGCTTCATCTCGCGGCGCCACTTGCAGCTCAGCTTCCAGGAGCCACACTTCTACCTGCGCTGCCT
CGGTAAGAACGGCGTTTTCGTGGACGGTGCTTTCCAGAGACGCGGCGCGCCCGCCCTGCAGCTGCCCAAG
CAGTGTACCTTCCGGTTTCCCAGCACGGCCATCAAGATCCAGTTCACGTCGCTCTATCACAAAGAAGAGG
CCCCAGCCTCCCCGCTGCGGCCACTGTACCCCCAGATCTCCCCTCTGAAGATCCACATCCCGGAGCCGGA
CCTTCGGAGTATGGTTAGCCCTGTCCCTTCCCCGACGGGCACCATAAGTGTCCCAAACTCCTGCCCAGCC
AGTCCACGCGGTGCAGGCTCCTCCAGTTACCGCTTTGTGCAGAACGTGACCTCGGACCTGCAGCTGGCAG
CAGAGTTTGCAGCAAAGGCCGCGTCGGAGCAGCAGGCAGACACGTCTGGAGGAGACAGCCCCAAGGATGA
GTCAAAGCCGCCGTTCTCCTACGCGCAGCTGATCGTGCAGGCCATCTCCTCCGCCCAGGACCGGCAGCTG
ACCCTGAGCGGGATCTACGCCCACATCACCAAGCATTACCCCTACTACCGGACGGCCGACAAAGGCTGGC
AGAATTCTATCCGGCACAACCTCTCTTTGAACCGTTACTTTATCAAAGTCCCACGTTCCCAGGAGGAGCC
TGGGAAGGGGTCCTTTTGGCGAATAGACCCTGCCTCTGAAGCCAAGCTCGTGGAACAGGCATTCCGGAAA
CGGAGGCAGAGGGGTGTCTCCTGCTTCCGCACCCCCTTCGGGCCTTTGTCTTCAAGGAGCGCTCCAGCTT
CACCCACACACCCCGGACTGATGTCCCCTCGATCCGGCGGTCTGCAGACCCCAGAGTGTCTGTCTCGGGA
GGGATCCCCCATTCCACACGACCCTGAGTTTGGGTCCAAGTTAGCTTCTGTCCCAGAGTACCGGTATTCC
CAAAGCGCACCTGGCTCTCCCGTCAGTGCCCAGCCAGTGATCATGGCCGTGCCTCCCCGACCGTCCAGTC
TCGTGGCTAAGCCCGTAGCCTACATGCCTGCATCCATCGTAACCTCACAGCAGCCCGCTGGCCACGCCAT
CCACGTAGTGCAGCAGGCCCCCACCGTCACCATGGTCAGGGTAGTCACCACATCTGCCAACTCGGCCAAC
GGATACATCCTCACTAGCCAGGGTGCGGCGGGAGGATCCCATGATGCGGCGGGCGCAGCAGTTTTGGATT
TGGGCAGCGAGGCCAGAGGCCTGGAGGAGAAACCCACCATTGCGTTTGCCACAATCCCTGCGGCTGGTGG
AGTCATCCAGACGGTGGCCAGCCAGATGGCACCCGGGGTACCCGGACATACGGTCACTATCCTGCAGCCC
GCTACACCCGTGACTCTCGGGCAACACCATCTTCCAGTCCGGGCCGTGACCCAGAACGGAAAGCATGCGG
TTCCCACGAACAGTTTAGCCGGCAACGCTTACGCCCTCACCAGCCCTTTGCAGCTCCTTGCGACCCAAGC
GAGTTCATCCGCGCCGGTTGTGGTCACTCGGGTATGCGAAGTGGGGCCCAAGGAACCAGCAGCAGCTGTC
GCTGCAACGGCCACCACTACCCCAGCCACTGCTACCACAGCCTCTGCATCCGCCTCTTCCACTGGAGAGC
CCGAGGTCAAAAGGTCACGGGTAGAGGAGCCCAGTGGGGCTGTAACAACACCGGCTGGAGTAATCGCAGC
TGCCGGACCCCAGGGGCCAGGAACCGGTGAGTAG
